>Addgene plasmid #191737 | AiP12610 - pAAV-AiE0780m-minBG-SYFP2-WPRE3-BGHpA (Alias: CN2610) | addgene full sequence | sequence record 376686 | Addgene NGS Result
CCTGCAGGCAGCTGCGCGCTCGCTCGCTCACTGAGGCCGCCCGGGCGTCGGGCGACCTTTGGTCGCCCGG
CCTCAGTGAGCGAGCGAGCGCGCAGAGAGGGAGTGGCCAACTCCATCACTAGGGGTTCCTGCGGCCGCAC
GCGTTGTTTCACAAACTACAGGTTCACTGGAGCACAGCCATGCCAACATGGCATCTAAGGCTGGTATGAC
CTCGAGACCCCTCCAGCACTCCTTCGTTCAGCCATAGAACAAGGAGACACAGATAAAGTCTGGAGCCGGG
CCCAGGTACCTGAGGCTCAGAGATGAGCCCGCAGCGAAGCTGACAACTGACTCATTCCTCCGACACTCTC
CCACCCTCCCAGCTAAGGAGGTGTCTGATGTGAACATGTTCTGCCTCTTTGTTGCCTGCTGTTGGGGGCG
AGGGCTTTGGGTGGATTTTGAAGAGCAATTATGCTTATTACTGGTTAGGATTTCTCTGTTTGCTGAGTGC
ATTAACTTTTAGCGCTTCCCATCACTCATTCTTCTTCACACCCTCTTGTCAGTTACAAATGTGCAGGTGG
AGAGCCACGAAAAAACCCTGCAGCAACGGCAACAGAAATCACAGCAACAACAACAAATGAACAGAAAGGA
TAGAAAGCAGATACTCAAAGATGGAGAAAAAGATACTCCCGAGAGGCTGAGCTCGGGCTGGGCATAAAAG
TCAGGGCAGAGCCATCTATTGCTTACATTTGCTTCTGGGATCCAGATCTTTCGAAGCTAGCGCTACCGGT
CGCCACCATGGTGAGCAAGGGCGAGGAGCTGTTCACCGGGGTGGTGCCCATCCTGGTCGAGCTGGACGGC
GACGTAAACGGCCACAAGTTCAGCGTGTCCGGCGAGGGCGAGGGCGATGCCACCTACGGCAAGCTGACCC
TGAAGCTGATCTGCACCACCGGCAAGCTGCCCGTGCCCTGGCCCACCCTCGTGACCACCCTGGGCTACGG
CGTGCAGTGCTTCGCCCGCTACCCCGACCACATGAAGCAGCACGACTTCTTCAAGTCCGCCATGCCCGAA
GGCTACGTCCAGGAGCGCACCATCTTCTTCAAGGACGACGGCAACTACAAGACCCGCGCCGAGGTGAAGT
TCGAGGGCGACACCCTGGTGAACCGCATCGAGCTGAAGGGCATCGACTTCAAGGAGGACGGCAACATCCT
GGGGCACAAGCTGGAGTACAACTACAACAGCCACAACGTCTATATCACCGCCGACAAGCAGAAGAACGGC
ATCAAGGCCAACTTCAAGATCCGCCACAACATCGAGGACGGCGGCGTGCAGCTCGCCGACCACTACCAGC
AGAACACCCCCATCGGCGACGGCCCCGTGCTGCTGCCCGACAACCACTACCTGAGCTACCAGTCCAAGCT
GAGCAAAGACCCCAACGAGAAGCGCGATCACATGGTCCTGCTGGAGTTCGTGACCGCCGCCGGGATCACT
CTCGGCATGGACGAGCTGTACAAGTAAGTCGACGGCGCGCCGCGGCCGCGAATTCGATATCATAATCAAC
CTCTGGATTACAAAATTTGTGAAAGATTGACTGGTATTCTTAACTATGTTGCTCCTTTTACGCTATGTGG
ATACGCTGCTTTAATGCCTTTGTATCATGCTATTGCTTCCCGTATGGCTTTCATTTTCTCCTCCTTGTAT
AAATCCTGGTTAGTTCTTGCCACGGCGGAACTCATCGCCGCCTGCCTTGCCCGCTGCTGGACAGGGGCTC
GGCTGTTGGGCACTGACAATTCCGTGGCTCGAGAGATCTTCGACTGTGCCTTCTAGTTGCCAGCCATCTG
TTGTTTGCCCCTCCCCCGTGCCTTCCTTGACCCTGGAAGGTGCCACTCCCACTGTCCTTTCCTAATAAAA
TGAGGAAATTGCATCGCATTGTCTGAGTAGGTGTCATTCTATTCTGGGGGGTGGGGTGGGGCAGGACAGC
AAGGGGGAGGATTGGGAAGACAATAGCAGGCATGAGATCTCACGTGCGGACCGAGCGGCCGCAGGAACCC
CTAGTGATGGAGTTGGCCACTCCCTCTCTGCGCGCTCGCTCGCTCACTGAGGCCGGGCGACCAAAGGTCG
CCCGACGCCCGGGCTTTGCCCGGGCGGCCTCAGTGAGCGAGCGAGCGCGCAGCTGCCTGCAGGGGCGCCT
GATGCGGTATTTTCTCCTTACGCATCTGTGCGGTATTTCACACCGCATA
[95 nt withheld, positions 2220-2314]
T
[46 nt withheld, positions 2316-2361]
C
[141 nt withheld, positions 2363-2503]
CCTTTGACGTTGGAGTCCACGTTCTTT
[37 nt withheld, positions 2531-2567]
ACTCTATCTCGGGCTATTCTTTTGATTTATAAGGGATTTTGCCGATTTCGGTCTATTGGTTAAAAAATGA
GCTGATTTAACAAAAATTTAACGCGAATTTTAACAAAATATTAACGTTTACAATTTTATGGTGCACTCTC
AGTACAATCTGCTCTGATGCCGCATAGTTAAGCCAGCCCCGACACCCGCCAACACCCGCTGACGCGCCCT
GACGGGCTTGTCTGCTCCCGGCATCCGCTTACAGACAAGCTGTGACCGTCTCCGGGAGCTGCATGTGTCA
GAGGTTTTCACCGTCATCACCGAAACGCGCGAGACGAAAGGGCCTCGTGATACGCCTATTTTTATAGGTT
AATGTCATGATAATAATGGTTTCTTAGACGTCAGGTGGCACTTTTCGGGGAAATGTGCGCGGAACCCCTA
TTTGTTTATTTTTCTAAATACATTCAAATATGTATCCGCTCATGAGACAATAACCCTGATAAATGCTTCA
ATAATATTGAAAAAGGAAGAGTATGAGTATTCAACATTTCCGTGTCGCCCTTATTCCCTTTTTTGCGGCA
TTTTGCCTTCCTGTTTTTGCTCACCCAGAAACGCTGGTGAAAGTAAAAGATGCTGAAGATCAGTTGGGTG
CACGAGTGGGTTACATCGAACTGGATCTCAACAGCGGTAAGATCCTTGAGAGTTTTCGCCCCGAAGAACG
TTTTCCAATGATGAGCACTTTTAAAGTTCTGCTATGTGGCGCGGTATTATCCCGTATTGACGCCGGGCAA
GAGCAACTCGGTCGCCGCATACACTATTCTCAGAATGACTTGGTTGAGTACTCACCAGTCACAGAAAAGC
ATCTTACGGATGGCATGACAGTAAGAGAATTATGCAGTGCTGCCATAACCATGAGTGATAACACTGCGGC
CAACTTACTTCTGACAACGATCGGAGGACCGAAGGAGCTAACCGCTTTTTTGCACAACATGGGGGATCAT
GTAACTCGCCTTGATCGTTGGGAACCGGAGCTGAATGAAGCCATACCAAACGACGAGCGTGACACCACGA
TGCCTGTAGCAATGGCAACAACGTTGCGCAAACTATTAACTGGCGAACTACTTACTCTAGCTTCCCGGCA
ACAATTAATAGACTGGATGGAGGCGGATAAAGTTGCAGGACCACTTCTGCGCTCGGCCCTTCCGGCTGGC
TGGTTTATTGCTGATAAATCTGGAGCCGGTGAGCGTGGGTCTCGCGGTATCATTGCAGCACTGGGGCCAG
ATGGTAAGCCCTCCCGTATCGTAGTTATCTACACGACGGGGAGTCAGGCAACTATGGATGAACGAAATAG
ACAGATCGCTGAGATAGGTGCCTCACTGATTAAGCATTGGTAACTGTCAGACCAAGTTTACTCATATATA
CTTTAGATTGATTTAAAACTTCATTTTTAATTTAAAAGGATCTAGGTGAAGATCCTTTTTGATAATCTCA
TGACCAAAATCCCTTAACGTGAGTTTTCGTTCCACTGAGCGTCAGACCCCGTAGAAAAGATCAAAGGATC
TTCTTGAGATCCTTTTTTTCTGCGCGTAATCTGCTGCTTGCAAACAAAAAAACCACCGCTACCAGCGGTG
GTTTGTTTGCCGGATCAAGAGCTACCAACTCTTTTTCCGAAGGTAACTGGCTTCAGCAGAGCGCAGATAC
CAAATACTGTTCTTCTAGTGTAGCCGTAGTTAGGCCACCACTTCAAGAACTCTGTAGCACCGCCTACATA
CCTCGCTCTGCTAATCCTGTTACCAGTGGCTGCTGCCAGTGGCGATAAGTCGTGTCTTACCGGGTTGGAC
TCAAGACGATAGTTACCGGATAAGGCGCAGCGGTCGGGCTGAACGGGGGGTTCGTGCACACAGCCCAGCT
TGGAGCGAACGACCTACACCGAACTGAGATACCTACAGCGTGAGCTATGAGAAAGCGCCACGCTTCCCGA
AGGGAGAAAGGCGGACAGGTATCCGGTAAGCGGCAGGGTCGGAACAGGAGAGCGCACGAGGGAGCTTCCA
GGGGGAAACGCCTGGTATCTTTATAGTCCTGTCGGGTTTCGCCACCTCTGACTTGAGCGTCGATTTTTGT
GATGCTCGTCAGGGGGGCGGAGCCTATGGAAAAACGCCAGCAACGCGGCCTTTTTACGGTTCCTGGCCTT
TTGCTGGCCTTTTGCTCACATGT
Features (pLannotate 1.2.2; 14 found; start..end, strand, type, name):
     12..39      +  repeat_region  AAV2 ITR (fragment): inverted terminal repeat of adeno-associated virus serotype 2 inverted
     68..95      +  repeat_region  AAV2 ITR (fragment): inverted terminal repeat of adeno-associated virus serotype 2 inverted
    778..1494    +  CDS            SYFP2: SYFP2 is a basic (constitutively fluorescent) yellow fluorescent protein published in 2006, derived from Aequorea victoria. It is reported to be a very rapidly-maturing monomer with moderate acid sensitivity.
   1534..1691    +  misc_feature   WPRE (fragment): woodchuck hepatitis virus posttranscriptional regulatory element
   1697..1777    +  misc_feature   WPRE (fragment): woodchuck hepatitis virus posttranscriptional regulatory element
   1794..1905    +  polyA_signal   bGH poly(A) signal: bovine growth hormone polyadenylation signal
   2023..2163    +  repeat_region  AAV2 ITR: inverted terminal repeat of adeno-associated virus serotype 2 inverted
   2168..2219    -  misc_feature   bom (fragment): basis of mobility region from pBR322
   2238..2693    +  rep_origin     f1 ori (sequence partly withheld): f1 bacteriophage origin of replication; arrow indicates direction of (+) strand synthesis
   2694..2743    -  misc_feature   bom (fragment): basis of mobility region from pBR322
   2845..2880    -  CDS            rop (fragment): Rop protein, which maintains plasmids at low copy number; rop
   2975..3079    +  promoter       AmpR promoter: bla
   3080..3940    +  CDS            AmpR: β-lactamase; bla; confers resistance to ampicillin, carbenicillin, and related antibiotics
   4111..4699    +  rep_origin     ori: high-copy-number ColE1/pMB1/pBR322/pUC origin of replication
