[The description below was written by a language model from this plasmid's Addgene catalogue record and pLannotate feature annotations shown in this document.]
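Description:
AiP12610 - pAAV-AiE0780m-minBG-SYFP2-WPRE3-BGHpA (alias CN2610) is a recombinant AAV transfer plasmid of about 4.8 kb, designed to produce an enhancer-driven fluorescent reporter virus for the brain. It is maintained in bacteria through a high-copy ColE1/pUC-type origin and selected with ampicillin via the bla gene and its own promoter. The backbone also carries an f1 phage origin and small remnants of pBR322 bom and rop sequence. The expression cassette is bounded by AAV2 inverted terminal repeats, which are the cis elements needed for replication and packaging of the genome into AAV capsids. The automated annotation finds one complete ITR downstream of the cassette and only short fragments of the upstream one, a common result for these repetitive, structured regions in sequencing-derived records.

The annotated payload is the SYFP2 coding sequence, a rapidly maturing monomeric yellow fluorescent protein derived from Aequorea victoria. It is followed by two adjacent WPRE fragments, consistent with the shortened WPRE3 variant named in the title, which enhances transcript stability and expression, and then a bovine growth hormone polyadenylation signal. The region upstream of SYFP2 carries no annotation. According to the construct name, it holds the AiE0780m enhancer coupled to a minimal beta-globin promoter (minBG), an arrangement in which the minimal promoter gives little expression by itself and the enhancer supplies cell-type specificity. The stated purpose is expression of SYFP2 in striatal direct pathway medium spiny neurons (D1-MSNs). The construct belongs to an enhancer AAV toolbox for accessing striatal cell types, and the record mentions a PHP.eB-serotype viral preparation.
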