Addgene plasmid #191737: AiP12610 - pAAV-AiE0780m-minBG-SYFP2-WPRE3-BGHpA (Alias: CN2610)
Purpose: AI plasmid ALIAS: AiP12610. Expression of SYFP2 (yellow fluorescent protein) in striatal direct pathway medium spiny neurons (D1-MSNs)
Depositing lab: Allen Institute for Brain Science & Jonathan Ting. Publication: Enhancer AAV toolbox for accessing and perturbing striatal cell types and circuits. Hunker AC, Wirthlin ME, Gill G, Johansen NJ, Hooper M, Omstead V, Vargas S, Lerma MN, Taskin N, Weed N, Laird WD, Bishaw YM, Bendrick JL, Gore BB, Ben-Simon Y, Opitz-Araya X, Martinez RA, Way SW, Thyagarajan B, Otto S, Sanchez REA, Alexander JR, Amaya A, Amster A, Arbuckle J, Ayala A, Baker PM, Barcelli T, Barta S, Bertagnolli D, Bielstein C, Bishwakarma P, Bowlus J, Boyer G, Brouner K, Casian B, Casper T, Chakka AB, Chakrabarty R, Chong P, Clark M, Colbert K, Daniel S, Dawe T, Departee M, DiValentin P, Donadio NP, Dotson NI, Dwivedi D, Egdorf T, Fliss T, Gary A, Goldy J, Grasso C, Groce EL, Gudsnuk K, Han W, Haradon Z, Hastings S, Helback O, Ho WV, Huang C, Johnson T, Jones DL, Juneau Z, Kenney J, Leibly M, Li S, Liang E, Loeffler H, Lusk NA, Madigan Z, Malloy J, Malone J, McCue R, Melchor J, Mich JK, Moosman S, Morin E, Naidoo R, Newman D, Ngo K, Nguyen K, Oster AL, Ouellette B, Oyama AA, Pena N, Pham T, Phillips E, Pom C, Potekhina L, Ransford S, Ray PL, Reding M, Rette DF, Reynoldson C, Rimorin C, Sigler AR, Rocha DB, Ronellenfitch K, Ruiz A, Sawyer L, Sevigny JP, Shapovalova NV, Shepard N, Shulga L, Soliman S, Staats B, Taormina MJ, Tieu M, Wang Y, Wilkes J, Wood T, Zhou T, Williford A, Dee N, Mollenkopf T, Ng L, Esposito L, Kalmbach BE, Yao S, Ariza J, Collman F, Mufti S, Smith K, Waters J, Ersing I, Patrick M, Zeng H, Lein ES, Kojima Y, Horwitz G, Owen SF, Levi BP, Daigle TL, Tasic B, Bakken TE, Ting JT. Neuron. 2025 May 21;113(10):1507-1524.e17. doi: 10.1016/j.neuron.2025.04.035. PubMed 40403704.
Backbone
  Vector backbone: rAAV
  Vector type: AAV
Growth in bacteria
  Bacterial resistance: Ampicillin, 100 μg/mL
  Growth temperature: 30°C
  Growth strain: NEB Stable
  Copy number: High Copy
Gene/Insert
  Gene/Insert name: SYFP2
  Species: Other
  Mutation: none
  Cloning method: Restriction Enzyme; 5′ cloning site Unknown (unknown if destroyed)
Terms and licenses: Academic/Nonprofit Terms; Industry Terms: Not Available to Industry
Depositor comments: Allen Institute plasmid ALIAS: AiP12610 This work supported by NIH BRAIN Initiative grant UF1MH128339
How to cite: AiP12610 - pAAV-AiE0780m-minBG-SYFP2-WPRE3-BGHpA (Alias: CN2610) was a gift from Allen Institute for Brain Science & Jonathan Ting (Addgene plasmid # 191737 ; http://n2t.net/addgene:191737 ; RRID:Addgene_191737) For viral preps, please replace (Addgene plasmid # 191737) in the above sentence with: (Addgene viral prep # 191737-PHPeB)
